>Addgene plasmid #122316 | px335-sgRNA-EF(Cas9n)-Ssrp1-R | depositor full sequence | sequence record 233501 | px335-sgRNA-EF(Cas9n)-Ssrp1-R sequence 8447 bps
GAGGGCCTATTTCCCATGATTCCTTCATATTTGCATATACGATACAAGGCTGTTAGAGAGATAATTGGAA
TTAATTTGACTGTAAACACAAAGATATTAGTACAAAATACGTGACGTAGAAAGTAATAATTTCTTGGGTA
GTTTGCAGTTTTAAAATTATGTTTTAAAATGGACTATCATATGCTTACCGTAACTTGAAAGTATTTCGAT
TTCTTGGCTTTATATATCTTGTGGAAAGGACGAAACACCGAGAGTCCTCTGAGCTTGGAGGTTTAAGAGC
TATGCTGGAAACAGCATAGCAAGTTTAAATAAGGCTAGTCCGTTATCAACTTGAAAAAGTGGCACCGAGT
CGGTGCTTTTTTGTTTTAGAGCTAGAAATAGCAAGTTAAAATAAGGCTAGTCCGTTTTTAGCGCGTGCGC
CAATTCTGCAGACAAATGGCTCTAGAGGTACCCGTTACATAACTTACGGTAAATGGCCCGCCTGGCTGAC
CGCCCAACGACCCCCGCCCATTGACGTCAATAGTAACGCCAATAGGGACTTTCCATTGACGTCAATGGGT
GGAGTATTTACGGTAAACTGCCCACTTGGCAGTACATCAAGTGTATCATATGCCAAGTACGCCCCCTATT
GACGTCAATGACGGTAAATGGCCCGCCTGGCATTGTGCCCAGTACATGACCTTATGGGACTTTCCTACTT
GGCAGTACATCTACGTATTAGTCATCGCTATTACCATGGTCGAGGTGAGCCCCACGTTCTGCTTCACTCT
CCCCATCTCCCCCCCCTCCCCACCCCCAATTTTGTATTTATTTATTTTTTAATTATTTTGTGCAGCGATG
GGGGCGGGGGGGGGGGGGGGGCGCGCGCCAGGCGGGGCGGGGCGGGGCGAGGGGCGGGGCGGGGCGAGGC
GGAGAGGTGCGGCGGCAGCCAATCAGAGCGGCGCGCTCCGAAAGTTTCCTTTTATGGCGAGGCGGCGGCG
GCGGCGGCCCTATAAAAAGCGAAGCGCGCGGCGGGCGGGAGTCGCTGCGACGCTGCCTTCGCCCCGTGCC
CCGCTCCGCCGCCGCCTCGCGCCGCCCGCCCCGGCTCTGACTGACCGCGTTACTCCCACAGGTGAGCGGG
CGGGACGGCCCTTCTCCTCCGGGCTGTAATTAGCTGAGCAAGAGGTAAGGGTTTAAGGGATGGTTGGTTG
GTGGGGTATTAATGTTTAATTACCTGGAGCACCTGCCTGAAATCACTTTTTTTCAGGTTGGACCGGTGCC
ACCATGTACCCATACGATGTTCCAGATTACGCTTCGCCGAAGAAAAAGCGCAAGGTCGAAGCGTCCGACA
AGAAGTACAGCATCGGCCTGGCCATCGGCACCAACTCTGTGGGCTGGGCCGTGATCACCGACGAGTACAA
GGTGCCCAGCAAGAAATTCAAGGTGCTGGGCAACACCGACCGGCACAGCATCAAGAAGAACCTGATCGGA
GCCCTGCTGTTCGACAGCGGCGAAACAGCCGAGGCCACCCGGCTGAAGAGAACCGCCAGAAGAAGATACA
CCAGACGGAAGAACCGGATCTGCTATCTGCAAGAGATCTTCAGCAACGAGATGGCCAAGGTGGACGACAG
CTTCTTCCACAGACTGGAAGAGTCCTTCCTGGTGGAAGAGGATAAGAAGCACGAGCGGCACCCCATCTTC
GGCAACATCGTGGACGAGGTGGCCTACCACGAGAAGTACCCCACCATCTACCACCTGAGAAAGAAACTGG
TGGACAGCACCGACAAGGCCGACCTGCGGCTGATCTATCTGGCCCTGGCCCACATGATCAAGTTCCGGGG
CCACTTCCTGATCGAGGGCGACCTGAACCCCGACAACAGCGACGTGGACAAGCTGTTCATCCAGCTGGTG
CAGACCTACAACCAGCTGTTCGAGGAAAACCCCATCAACGCCAGCGGCGTGGACGCCAAGGCCATCCTGT
CTGCCAGACTGAGCAAGAGCAGACGGCTGGAAAATCTGATCGCCCAGCTGCCCGGCGAGAAGAAGAATGG
CCTGTTCGGCAACCTGATTGCCCTGAGCCTGGGCCTGACCCCCAACTTCAAGAGCAACTTCGACCTGGCC
GAGGATGCCAAACTGCAGCTGAGCAAGGACACCTACGACGACGACCTGGACAACCTGCTGGCCCAGATCG
GCGACCAGTACGCCGACCTGTTTCTGGCCGCCAAGAACCTGTCCGACGCCATCCTGCTGAGCGACATCCT
GAGAGTGAACACCGAGATCACCAAGGCCCCCCTGAGCGCCTCTATGATCAAGAGATACGACGAGCACCAC
CAGGACCTGACCCTGCTGAAAGCTCTCGTGCGGCAGCAGCTGCCTGAGAAGTACAAAGAGATTTTCTTCG
ACCAGAGCAAGAACGGCTACGCCGGCTACATTGACGGCGGAGCCAGCCAGGAAGAGTTCTACAAGTTCAT
CAAGCCCATCCTGGAAAAGATGGACGGCACCGAGGAACTGCTCGTGAAGCTGAACAGAGAGGACCTGCTG
CGGAAGCAGCGGACCTTCGACAACGGCAGCATCCCCCACCAGATCCACCTGGGAGAGCTGCACGCCATTC
TGCGGCGGCAGGAAGATTTTTACCCATTCCTGAAGGACAACCGGGAAAAGATCGAGAAGATCCTGACCTT
CCGCATCCCCTACTACGTGGGCCCTCTGGCCAGGGGAAACAGCAGATTCGCCTGGATGACCAGAAAGAGC
GAGGAAACCATCACCCCCTGGAACTTCGAGGAAGTGGTGGACAAGGGCGCTTCCGCCCAGAGCTTCATCG
AGCGGATGACCAACTTCGATAAGAACCTGCCCAACGAGAAGGTGCTGCCCAAGCACAGCCTGCTGTACGA
GTACTTCACCGTGTATAACGAGCTGACCAAAGTGAAATACGTGACCGAGGGAATGAGAAAGCCCGCCTTC
CTGAGCGGCGAGCAGAAAAAGGCCATCGTGGACCTGCTGTTCAAGACCAACCGGAAAGTGACCGTGAAGC
AGCTGAAAGAGGACTACTTCAAGAAAATCGAGTGCTTCGACTCCGTGGAAATCTCCGGCGTGGAAGATCG
GTTCAACGCCTCCCTGGGCACATACCACGATCTGCTGAAAATTATCAAGGACAAGGACTTCCTGGACAAT
GAGGAAAACGAGGACATTCTGGAAGATATCGTGCTGACCCTGACACTGTTTGAGGACAGAGAGATGATCG
AGGAACGGCTGAAAACCTATGCCCACCTGTTCGACGACAAAGTGATGAAGCAGCTGAAGCGGCGGAGATA
CACCGGCTGGGGCAGGCTGAGCCGGAAGCTGATCAACGGCATCCGGGACAAGCAGTCCGGCAAGACAATC
CTGGATTTCCTGAAGTCCGACGGCTTCGCCAACAGAAACTTCATGCAGCTGATCCACGACGACAGCCTGA
CCTTTAAAGAGGACATCCAGAAAGCCCAGGTGTCCGGCCAGGGCGATAGCCTGCACGAGCACATTGCCAA
TCTGGCCGGCAGCCCCGCCATTAAGAAGGGCATCCTGCAGACAGTGAAGGTGGTGGACGAGCTCGTGAAA
GTGATGGGCCGGCACAAGCCCGAGAACATCGTGATCGAAATGGCCAGAGAGAACCAGACCACCCAGAAGG
GACAGAAGAACAGCCGCGAGAGAATGAAGCGGATCGAAGAGGGCATCAAAGAGCTGGGCAGCCAGATCCT
GAAAGAACACCCCGTGGAAAACACCCAGCTGCAGAACGAGAAGCTGTACCTGTACTACCTGCAGAATGGG
CGGGATATGTACGTGGACCAGGAACTGGACATCAACCGGCTGTCCGACTACGATGTGGACCATATCGTGC
CTCAGAGCTTTCTGAAGGACGACTCCATCGACAACAAGGTGCTGACCAGAAGCGACAAGAACCGGGGCAA
GAGCGACAACGTGCCCTCCGAAGAGGTCGTGAAGAAGATGAAGAACTACTGGCGGCAGCTGCTGAACGCC
AAGCTGATTACCCAGAGAAAGTTCGACAATCTGACCAAGGCCGAGAGAGGCGGCCTGAGCGAACTGGATA
AGGCCGGCTTCATCAAGAGACAGCTGGTGGAAACCCGGCAGATCACAAAGCACGTGGCACAGATCCTGGA
CTCCCGGATGAACACTAAGTACGACGAGAATGACAAGCTGATCCGGGAAGTGAAAGTGATCACCCTGAAG
TCCAAGCTGGTGTCCGATTTCCGGAAGGATTTCCAGTTTTACAAAGTGCGCGAGATCAACAACTACCACC
ACGCCCACGACGCCTACCTGAACGCCGTCGTGGGAACCGCCCTGATCAAAAAGTACCCTAAGCTGGAAAG
CGAGTTCGTGTACGGCGACTACAAGGTGTACGACGTGCGGAAGATGATCGCCAAGAGCGAGCAGGAAATC
GGCAAGGCTACCGCCAAGTACTTCTTCTACAGCAACATCATGAACTTTTTCAAGACCGAGATTACCCTGG
CCAACGGCGAGATCCGGAAGCGGCCTCTGATCGAGACAAACGGCGAAACCGGGGAGATCGTGTGGGATAA
GGGCCGGGATTTTGCCACCGTGCGGAAAGTGCTGAGCATGCCCCAAGTGAATATCGTGAAAAAGACCGAG
GTGCAGACAGGCGGCTTCAGCAAAGAGTCTATCCTGCCCAAGAGGAACAGCGATAAGCTGATCGCCAGAA
AGAAGGACTGGGACCCTAAGAAGTACGGCGGCTTCGACAGCCCCACCGTGGCCTATTCTGTGCTGGTGGT
GGCCAAAGTGGAAAAGGGCAAGTCCAAGAAACTGAAGAGTGTGAAAGAGCTGCTGGGGATCACCATCATG
GAAAGAAGCAGCTTCGAGAAGAATCCCATCGACTTTCTGGAAGCCAAGGGCTACAAAGAAGTGAAAAAGG
ACCTGATCATCAAGCTGCCTAAGTACTCCCTGTTCGAGCTGGAAAACGGCCGGAAGAGAATGCTGGCCTC
TGCCGGCGAACTGCAGAAGGGAAACGAACTGGCCCTGCCCTCCAAATATGTGAACTTCCTGTACCTGGCC
AGCCACTATGAGAAGCTGAAGGGCTCCCCCGAGGATAATGAGCAGAAACAGCTGTTTGTGGAACAGCACA
AGCACTACCTGGACGAGATCATCGAGCAGATCAGCGAGTTCTCCAAGAGAGTGATCCTGGCCGACGCTAA
TCTGGACAAAGTGCTGTCCGCCTACAACAAGCACCGGGATAAGCCCATCAGAGAGCAGGCCGAGAATATC
ATCCACCTGTTTACCCTGACCAATCTGGGAGCCCCTGCCGCCTTCAAGTACTTTGACACCACCATCGACC
GGAAGAGGTACACCAGCACCAAAGAGGTGCTGGACGCCACCCTGATCCACCAGAGCATCACCGGCCTGTA
CGAGACACGGATCGACCTGTCTCAGCTGGGAGGCGACAGCCCCAAGAAGAAGAGAAAGGTGGAGGCCAGC
TAAGAATTCCTAGAGCTCGCTGATCAGCCTCGACTGTGCCTTCTAGTTGCCAGCCATCTGTTGTTTGCCC
CTCCCCCGTGCCTTCCTTGACCCTGGAAGGTGCCACTCCCACTGTCCTTTCCTAATAAAATGAGGAAATT
GCATCGCATTGTCTGAGTAGGTGTCATTCTATTCTGGGGGGTGGGGTGGGGCAGGACAGCAAGGGGGAGG
ATTGGGAAGAGAATAGCAGGCATGCTGGGGAGCGGCCGCAGGAACCCCTAGTGATGGAGTTGGCCACTCC
CTCTCTGCGCGCTCGCTCGCTCACTGAGGCCGGGCGACCAAAGGTCGCCCGACGCCCGGGCTTTGCCCGG
GCGGCCTCAGTGAGCGAGCGAGCGCGCAGCTGCCTGCAGGGGCGCCTGATGCGGTATTTTCTCCTTACGC
ATCTGTGCGGTATTTCACACCGCATA
[142 nt withheld, positions 5907-6048]
C
[141 nt withheld, positions 6050-6190]
CCTTTGACGTTGGAGTCCACGTTCTTT
[37 nt withheld, positions 6218-6254]
ACCCTATCTCGGGCTATTCTTTTGATTTATAAGGGATTTTGCCGATTTCGGCCTATTGGTTAAAAAATGA
GCTGATTTAACAAAAATTTAACGCGAATTTTAACAAAATATTAACGTTTACAATTTTATGGTGCACTCTC
AGTACAATCTGCTCTGATGCCGCATAGTTAAGCCAGCCCCGACACCCGCCAACACCCGCTGACGCGCCCT
GACGGGCTTGTCTGCTCCCGGCATCCGCTTACAGACAAGCTGTGACCGTCTCCGGGAGCTGCATGTGTCA
GAGGTTTTCACCGTCATCACCGAAACGCGCGAGACGAAAGGGCCTCGTGATACGCCTATTTTTATAGGTT
AATGTCATGATAATAATGGTTTCTTAGACGTCAGGTGGCACTTTTCGGGGAAATGTGCGCGGAACCCCTA
TTTGTTTATTTTTCTAAATACATTCAAATATGTATCCGCTCATGAGACAATAACCCTGATAAATGCTTCA
ATAATATTGAAAAAGGAAGAGTATGAGTATTCAACATTTCCGTGTCGCCCTTATTCCCTTTTTTGCGGCA
TTTTGCCTTCCTGTTTTTGCTCACCCAGAAACGCTGGTGAAAGTAAAAGATGCTGAAGATCAGTTGGGTG
CACGAGTGGGTTACATCGAACTGGATCTCAACAGCGGTAAGATCCTTGAGAGTTTTCGCCCCGAAGAACG
TTTTCCAATGATGAGCACTTTTAAAGTTCTGCTATGTGGCGCGGTATTATCCCGTATTGACGCCGGGCAA
GAGCAACTCGGTCGCCGCATACACTATTCTCAGAATGACTTGGTTGAGTACTCACCAGTCACAGAAAAGC
ATCTTACGGATGGCATGACAGTAAGAGAATTATGCAGTGCTGCCATAACCATGAGTGATAACACTGCGGC
CAACTTACTTCTGACAACGATCGGAGGACCGAAGGAGCTAACCGCTTTTTTGCACAACATGGGGGATCAT
GTAACTCGCCTTGATCGTTGGGAACCGGAGCTGAATGAAGCCATACCAAACGACGAGCGTGACACCACGA
TGCCTGTAGCAATGGCAACAACGTTGCGCAAACTATTAACTGGCGAACTACTTACTCTAGCTTCCCGGCA
ACAATTAATAGACTGGATGGAGGCGGATAAAGTTGCAGGACCACTTCTGCGCTCGGCCCTTCCGGCTGGC
TGGTTTATTGCTGATAAATCTGGAGCCGGTGAGCGTGGAAGCCGCGGTATCATTGCAGCACTGGGGCCAG
ATGGTAAGCCCTCCCGTATCGTAGTTATCTACACGACGGGGAGTCAGGCAACTATGGATGAACGAAATAG
ACAGATCGCTGAGATAGGTGCCTCACTGATTAAGCATTGGTAACTGTCAGACCAAGTTTACTCATATATA
CTTTAGATTGATTTAAAACTTCATTTTTAATTTAAAAGGATCTAGGTGAAGATCCTTTTTGATAATCTCA
TGACCAAAATCCCTTAACGTGAGTTTTCGTTCCACTGAGCGTCAGACCCCGTAGAAAAGATCAAAGGATC
TTCTTGAGATCCTTTTTTTCTGCGCGTAATCTGCTGCTTGCAAACAAAAAAACCACCGCTACCAGCGGTG
GTTTGTTTGCCGGATCAAGAGCTACCAACTCTTTTTCCGAAGGTAACTGGCTTCAGCAGAGCGCAGATAC
CAAATACTGTCCTTCTAGTGTAGCCGTAGTTAGGCCACCACTTCAAGAACTCTGTAGCACCGCCTACATA
CCTCGCTCTGCTAATCCTGTTACCAGTGGCTGCTGCCAGTGGCGATAAGTCGTGTCTTACCGGGTTGGAC
TCAAGACGATAGTTACCGGATAAGGCGCAGCGGTCGGGCTGAACGGGGGGTTCGTGCACACAGCCCAGCT
TGGAGCGAACGACCTACACCGAACTGAGATACCTACAGCGTGAGCTATGAGAAAGCGCCACGCTTCCCGA
AGGGAGAAAGGCGGACAGGTATCCGGTAAGCGGCAGGGTCGGAACAGGAGAGCGCACGAGGGAGCTTCCA
GGGGGAAACGCCTGGTATCTTTATAGTCCTGTCGGGTTTCGCCACCTCTGACTTGAGCGTCGATTTTTGT
GATGCTCGTCAGGGGGGCGGAGCCTATGGAAAAACGCCAGCAACGCGGCCTTTTTACGGTTCCTGGCCTT
TTGCTGGCCTTTTGCTCACATGT
Features (pLannotate 1.2.2; 18 found; start..end, strand, type, name):
      1..241     +  promoter       U6 promoter: RNA polymerase III promoter for human U6 snRNA
    289..356     +  misc_RNA       tracrRNA (fragment): trans-activating CRISPR RNA for the Streptococcus pyogenes CRISPR/Cas9 system
    363..406     +  misc_RNA       gRNA scaffold (fragment): guide RNA scaffold for the Streptococcus pyogenes CRISPR/Cas9 system
    453..738     +  enhancer       CMV enhancer: human cytomegalovirus immediate early enhancer; contains an 18-bp deletion relative to the standard CMV enhancer
    740..1017    +  promoter       chicken β-actin promoter: No description available
   1018..1246    +  intron         hybrid intron: hybrid between chicken β-actin (CBA) and minute virus of mice (MMV) introns (Gray et al., 2011)
   1267..1294    +  CDS            3xHA (fragment): three tandem HA epitope tags
   1327..3042    +  CDS            Cas9(N): N-terminal portion of Streptococcus pyogenes Cas9 (Zetsche et al., 2015)
   2929..5427    +  CDS            Cas9(C): C-terminal portion of Streptococcus pyogenes Cas9 (Zetsche et al., 2015)
   5494..5605    +  polyA_signal   bGH poly(A) signal: bovine growth hormone polyadenylation signal
   5710..5850    +  repeat_region  AAV2 ITR: inverted terminal repeat of adeno-associated virus serotype 2 inverted
   5855..5906    -  misc_feature   bom (fragment): basis of mobility region from pBR322
   5925..6305    +  rep_origin     M13 ori (sequence partly withheld): M13 bacteriophage origin of replication; arrow indicates direction of (+) strand synthesis
   6381..6430    -  misc_feature   bom (fragment): basis of mobility region from pBR322
   6532..6567    -  CDS            rop (fragment): Rop protein, which maintains plasmids at low copy number; rop
   6662..6766    +  promoter       AmpR promoter: bla
   6767..7627    +  CDS            AmpR: β-lactamase; bla; confers resistance to ampicillin, carbenicillin, and related antibiotics
   7798..8386    +  rep_origin     ori: high-copy-number ColE1/pMB1/pBR322/pUC origin of replication
