>Addgene plasmid #122316 | px335-sgRNA-EF(Cas9n)-Ssrp1-R | addgene full sequence | sequence record 237579 | Addgene NGS Result
GAGGGCCTATTTCCCATGATTCCTTCATATTTGCATATACGATACAAGGCTGTTAGAGAGATAATTGGAA
TTAATTTGACTGTAAACACAAAGATATTAGTACAAAATACGTGACGTAGAAAGTAATAATTTCTTGGGTA
GTTTGCAGTTTTAAAATTATGTTTTAAAATGGACTATCATATGCTTACCGTAACTTGAAAGTATTTCGAT
TTCTTGGCTTTATATATCTTGTGGAAAGGACGAAACACCGAGAGTCCTCTGAGCTTGGAGGTTTAAGAGC
TATGCTGGAAACAGCATAGCAAGTTTAAATAAGGCTAGTCCGTTATCAACTTGAAAAAGTGGCACCGAGT
CGGTGCTTTTTTGTTTTAGAGCTAGAAATAGCAAGTTAAAATAAGGCTAGTCCGTTTTTAGCGCGTGCGC
CAATTCTGCAGACAAATGGCTCTAGAGGTACCCGTTACATAACTTACGGTAAATGGCCCGCCTGGCTGAC
CGCCCAACGACCCCCGCCCATTGACGTCAATAGTAACGCCAATAGGGACTTTCCATTGACGTCAATGGGT
GGAGTATTTACGGTAAACTGCCCACTTGGCAGTACATCAAGTGTATCATATGCCAAGTACGCCCCCTATT
GACGTCAATGACGGTAAATGGCCCGCCTGGCATTGTGCCCAGTACATGACCTTATGGGACTTTCCTACTT
GGCAGTACATCTACGTATTAGTCATCGCTATTACCATGGTCGAGGTGAGCCCCACGTTCTGCTTCACTCT
CCCCATCTCCCCCCCCTCCCCACCCCCAATTTTGTATTTATTTATTTTTTAATTATTTTGTGCAGCGATG
GGGGCGGGGGGGGGGGGGGGGCGCGCGCCAGGCGGGGCGGGGGGGGGGGGGGGGGGGGGGGGGGSGRGGC
GGRGRGGTGCGGCGGCAGCCAATCAGAGCGGCGCGCTCCGAAAGTTTCCTTTTATGGCGAGGCGGCGGCG
GCGGCGGCCCTATAAAAAGCGAAGCGCGCGGCGGGCGGGAGTCGCTGCGCGCTGCCTTCGCCCCGTGCCC
CGCTCCGCCGCCGCCTCGCGCCGCCCGCCCCGGCTCTGACTGACCGCGTTACTCCCACAGGTGAGCGGGC
GGGACGGCCCTTCTCCTCCGGGCTGTAATTAGCTGAGCAAGAGGTAAGGGTTTAAGGGATGGTTGGTTGG
TGGGGTATTAATGTTTAATTACCTGGAGCACCTGCCTGAAATCACTTTTTTTCAGGTTGGACCGGTGCCA
CCATGTACCCATACGATGTTCCAGATTACGCTTCGCCGAAGAAAAAGCGCAAGGTCGAAGCGTCCGACAA
GAAGTACAGCATCGGCCTGGCCATCGGCACCAACTCTGTGGGCTGGGCCGTGATCACCGACGAGTACAAG
GTGCCCAGCAAGAAATTCAAGGTGCTGGGCAACACCGACCGGCACAGCATCAAGAAGAACCTGATCGGAG
CCCTGCTGTTCGACAGCGGCGAAACAGCCGAGGCCACCCGGCTGAAGAGAACCGCCAGAAGAAGATACAC
CAGACGGAAGAACCGGATCTGCTATCTGCAAGAGATCTTCAGCAACGAGATGGCCAAGGTGGACGACAGC
TTCTTCCACAGACTGGAAGAGTCCTTCCTGGTGGAAGAGGATAAGAAGCACGAGCGGCACCCCATCTTCG
GCAACATCGTGGACGAGGTGGCCTACCACGAGAAGTACCCCACCATCTACCACCTGAGAAAGAAACTGGT
GGACAGCACCGACAAGGCCGACCTGCGGCTGATCTATCTGGCCCTGGCCCACATGATCAAGTTCCGGGGC
CACTTCCTGATCGAGGGCGACCTGAACCCCGACAACAGCGACGTGGACAAGCTGTTCATCCAGCTGGTGC
AGACCTACAACCAGCTGTTCGAGGAAAACCCCATCAACGCCAGCGGCGTGGACGCCAAGGCCATCCTGTC
TGCCAGACTGAGCAAGAGCAGACGGCTGGAAAATCTGATCGCCCAGCTGCCCGGCGAGAAGAAGAATGGC
CTGTTCGGCAACCTGATTGCCCTGAGCCTGGGCCTGACCCCCAACTTCAAGAGCAACTTCGACCTGGCCG
AGGATGCCAAACTGCAGCTGAGCAAGGACACCTACGACGACGACCTGGACAACCTGCTGGCCCAGATCGG
CGACCAGTACGCCGACCTGTTTCTGGCCGCCAAGAACCTGTCCGACGCCATCCTGCTGAGCGACATCCTG
AGAGTGAACACCGAGATCACCAAGGCCCCCCTGAGCGCCTCTATGATCAAGAGATACGACGAGCACCACC
AGGACCTGACCCTGCTGAAAGCTCTCGTGCGGCAGCAGCTGCCTGAGAAGTACAAAGAGATTTTCTTCGA
CCAGAGCAAGAACGGCTACGCCGGCTACATTGACGGCGGAGCCAGCCAGGAAGAGTTCTACAAGTTCATC
AAGCCCATCCTGGAAAAGATGGACGGCACCGAGGAACTGCTCGTGAAGCTGAACAGAGAGGACCTGCTGC
GGAAGCAGCGGACCTTCGACAACGGCAGCATCCCCCACCAGATCCACCTGGGAGAGCTGCACGCCATTCT
GCGGCGGCAGGAAGATTTTTACCCATTCCTGAAGGACAACCGGGAAAAGATCGAGAAGATCCTGACCTTC
CGCATCCCCTACTACGTGGGCCCTCTGGCCAGGGGAAACAGCAGATTCGCCTGGATGACCAGAAAGAGCG
AGGAAACCATCACCCCCTGGAACTTCGAGGAAGTGGTGGACAAGGGCGCTTCCGCCCAGAGCTTCATCGA
GCGGATGACCAACTTCGATAAGAACCTGCCCAACGAGAAGGTGCTGCCCAAGCACAGCCTGCTGTACGAG
TACTTCACCGTGTATAACGAGCTGACCAAAGTGAAATACGTGACCGAGGGAATGAGAAAGCCCGCCTTCC
TGAGCGGCGAGCAGAAAAAGGCCATCGTGGACCTGCTGTTCAAGACCAACCGGAAAGTGACCGTGAAGCA
GCTGAAAGAGGACTACTTCAAGAAAATCGAGTGCTTCGACTCCGTGGAAATCTCCGGCGTGGAAGATCGG
TTCAACGCCTCCCTGGGCACATACCACGATCTGCTGAAAATTATCAAGGACAAGGACTTCCTGGACAATG
AGGAAAACGAGGACATTCTGGAAGATATCGTGCTGACCCTGACACTGTTTGAGGACAGAGAGATGATCGA
GGAACGGCTGAAAACCTATGCCCACCTGTTCGACGACAAAGTGATGAAGCAGCTGAAGCGGCGGAGATAC
ACCGGCTGGGGCAGGCTGAGCCGGAAGCTGATCAACGGCATCCGGGACAAGCAGTCCGGCAAGACAATCC
TGGATTTCCTGAAGTCCGACGGCTTCGCCAACAGAAACTTCATGCAGCTGATCCACGACGACAGCCTGAC
CTTTAAAGAGGACATCCAGAAAGCCCAGGTGTCCGGCCAGGGCGATAGCCTGCACGAGCACATTGCCAAT
CTGGCCGGCAGCCCCGCCATTAAGAAGGGCATCCTGCAGACAGTGAAGGTGGTGGACGAGCTCGTGAAAG
TGATGGGCCGGCACAAGCCCGAGAACATCGTGATCGAAATGGCCAGAGAGAACCAGACCACCCAGAAGGG
ACAGAAGAACAGCCGCGAGAGAATGAAGCGGATCGAAGAGGGCATCAAAGAGCTGGGCAGCCAGATCCTG
AAAGAACACCCCGTGGAAAACACCCAGCTGCAGAACGAGAAGCTGTACCTGTACTACCTGCAGAATGGGC
GGGATATGTACGTGGACCAGGAACTGGACATCAACCGGCTGTCCGACTACGATGTGGACCATATCGTGCC
TCAGAGCTTTCTGAAGGACGACTCCATCGACAACAAGGTGCTGACCAGAAGCGACAAGAACCGGGGCAAG
AGCGACAACGTGCCCTCCGAAGAGGTCGTGAAGAAGATGAAGAACTACTGGCGGCAGCTGCTGAACGCCA
AGCTGATTACCCAGAGAAAGTTCGACAATCTGACCAAGGCCGAGAGAGGCGGCCTGAGCGAACTGGATAA
GGCCGGCTTCATCAAGAGACAGCTGGTGGAAACCCGGCAGATCACAAAGCACGTGGCACAGATCCTGGAC
TCCCGGATGAACACTAAGTACGACGAGAATGACAAGCTGATCCGGGAAGTGAAAGTGATCACCCTGAAGT
CCAAGCTGGTGTCCGATTTCCGGAAGGATTTCCAGTTTTACAAAGTGCGCGAGATCAACAACTACCACCA
CGCCCACGACGCCTACCTGAACGCCGTCGTGGGAACCGCCCTGATCAAAAAGTACCCTAAGCTGGAAAGC
GAGTTCGTGTACGGCGACTACAAGGTGTACGACGTGCGGAAGATGATCGCCAAGAGCGAGCAGGAAATCG
GCAAGGCTACCGCCAAGTACTTCTTCTACAGCAACATCATGAACTTTTTCAAGACCGAGATTACCCTGGC
CAACGGCGAGATCCGGAAGCGGCCTCTGATCGAGACAAACGGCGAAACCGGGGAGATCGTGTGGGATAAG
GGCCGGGATTTTGCCACCGTGCGGAAAGTGCTGAGCATGCCCCAAGTGAATATCGTGAAAAAGACCGAGG
TGCAGACAGGCGGCTTCAGCAAAGAGTCTATCCTGCCCAAGAGGAACAGCGATAAGCTGATCGCCAGAAA
GAAGGACTGGGACCCTAAGAAGTACGGCGGCTTCGACAGCCCCACCGTGGCCTATTCTGTGCTGGTGGTG
GCCAAAGTGGAAAAGGGCAAGTCCAAGAAACTGAAGAGTGTGAAAGAGCTGCTGGGGATCACCATCATGG
AAAGAAGCAGCTTCGAGAAGAATCCCATCGACTTTCTGGAAGCCAAGGGCTACAAAGAAGTGAAAAAGGA
CCTGATCATCAAGCTGCCTAAGTACTCCCTGTTCGAGCTGGAAAACGGCCGGAAGAGAATGCTGGCCTCT
GCCGGCGAACTGCAGAAGGGAAACGAACTGGCCCTGCCCTCCAAATATGTGAACTTCCTGTACCTGGCCA
GCCACTATGAGAAGCTGAAGGGCTCCCCCGAGGATAATGAGCAGAAACAGCTGTTTGTGGAACAGCACAA
GCACTACCTGGACGAGATCATCGAGCAGATCAGCGAGTTCTCCAAGAGAGTGATCCTGGCCGACGCTAAT
CTGGACAAAGTGCTGTCCGCCTACAACAAGCACCGGGATAAGCCCATCAGAGAGCAGGCCGAGAATATCA
TCCACCTGTTTACCCTGACCAATCTGGGAGCCCCTGCCGCCTTCAAGTACTTTGACACCACCATCGACCG
GAAGAGGTACACCAGCACCAAAGAGGTGCTGGACGCCACCCTGATCCACCAGAGCATCACCGGCCTGTAC
GAGACACGGATCGACCTGTCTCAGCTGGGAGGCGACAGCCCCAAGAAGAAGAGAAAGGTGGAGGCCAGCT
AAGAATTCCTAGAGCTCGCTGATCAGCCTCGACTGTGCCTTCTAGTTGCCAGCCATCTGTTGTTTGCCCC
TCCCCCGTGCCTTCCTTGACCCTGGAAGGTGCCACTCCCACTGTCCTTTCCTAATAAAATGAGGAAATTG
CATCGCATTGTCTGAGTAGGTGTCATTCTATTCTGGGGGGTGGGGTGGGGCAGGACAGCAAGGGGGAGGA
TTGGGAAGAGAATAGCAGGCATGCTGGGGAGCGGCCGCAGGAACCCCTAGTGATGGAGTTGGCCACTCCC
TCTCTGCGCGCTCGCTCGCTCACTGAGGCCGGGCGACCAAAGGTCGCCCGACGCCCGGGCTTTGCCCGGG
CGGCCTCAGTGAGCGAGCGAGCGCGCAGCTGCCTGCAGGGGCGCCTGATGCGGTATTTTCTCCTTACGCA
TCTGTGCGGTATTTCACACCGCATA
[95 nt withheld, positions 5906-6000]
T
[46 nt withheld, positions 6002-6047]
C
[141 nt withheld, positions 6049-6189]
CCTTTGACGTTGGAGTCCACGTTCTTT
[37 nt withheld, positions 6217-6253]
ACTCTATCTCGGGCTATTCTTTTGATTTATAAGGGATTTTGCCGATTTCGGTCTATTGGTTAAAAAATGA
GCTGATTTAACAAAAATTTAACGCGAATTTTAACAAAATATTAACGTTTACAATTTTATGGTGCACTCTC
AGTACAATCTGCTCTGATGCCGCATAGTTAAGCCAGCCCCGACACCCGCCAACACCCGCTGACGCGCCCT
GACGGGCTTGTCTGCTCCCGGCATCCGCTTACAGACAAGCTGTGACCGTCTCCGGGAGCTGCATGTGTCA
GAGGTTTTCACCGTCATCACCGAAACGCGCGAGACGAAAGGGCCTCGTGATACGCCTATTTTTATAGGTT
AATGTCATGATAATAATGGTTTCTTAGACGTCAGGTGGCACTTTTCGGGGAAATGTGCGCGGAACCCCTA
TTTGTTTATTTTTCTAAATACATTCAAATATGTATCCGCTCATGAGACAATAACCCTGATAAATGCTTCA
ATAATATTGAAAAAGGAAGAGTATGAGTATTCAACATTTCCGTGTCGCCCTTATTCCCTTTTTTGCGGCA
TTTTGCCTTCCTGTTTTTGCTCACCCAGAAACGCTGGTGAAAGTAAAAGATGCTGAAGATCAGTTGGGTG
CACGAGTGGGTTACATCGAACTGGATCTCAACAGCGGTAAGATCCTTGAGAGTTTTCGCCCCGAAGAACG
TTTTCCAATGATGAGCACTTTTAAAGTTCTGCTATGTGGCGCGGTATTATCCCGTATTGACGCCGGGCAA
GAGCAACTCGGTCGCCGCATACACTATTCTCAGAATGACTTGGTTGAGTACTCACCAGTCACAGAAAAGC
ATCTTACGGATGGCATGACAGTAAGAGAATTATGCAGTGCTGCCATAACCATGAGTGATAACACTGCGGC
CAACTTACTTCTGACAACGATCGGAGGACCGAAGGAGCTAACCGCTTTTTTGCACAACATGGGGGATCAT
GTAACTCGCCTTGATCGTTGGGAACCGGAGCTGAATGAAGCCATACCAAACGACGAGCGTGACACCACGA
TGCCTGTAGCAATGGCAACAACGTTGCGCAAACTATTAACTGGCGAACTACTTACTCTAGCTTCCCGGCA
ACAATTAATAGACTGGATGGAGGCGGATAAAGTTGCAGGACCACTTCTGCGCTCGGCCCTTCCGGCTGGC
TGGTTTATTGCTGATAAATCTGGAGCCGGTGAGCGTGGAAGCCGCGGTATCATTGCAGCACTGGGGCCAG
ATGGTAAGCCCTCCCGTATCGTAGTTATCTACACGACGGGGAGTCAGGCAACTATGGATGAACGAAATAG
ACAGATCGCTGAGATAGGTGCCTCACTGATTAAGCATTGGTAACTGTCAGACCAAGTTTACTCATATATA
CTTTAGATTGATTTAAAACTTCATTTTTAATTTAAAAGGATCTAGGTGAAGATCCTTTTTGATAATCTCA
TGACCAAAATCCCTTAACGTGAGTTTTCGTTCCACTGAGCGTCAGACCCCGTAGAAAAGATCAAAGGATC
TTCTTGAGATCCTTTTTTTCTGCGCGTAATCTGCTGCTTGCAAACAAAAAAACCACCGCTACCAGCGGTG
GTTTGTTTGCCGGATCAAGAGCTACCAACTCTTTTTCCGAAGGTAACTGGCTTCAGCAGAGCGCAGATAC
CAAATACTGTTCTTCTAGTGTAGCCGTAGTTAGGCCACCACTTCAAGAACTCTGTAGCACCGCCTACATA
CCTCGCTCTGCTAATCCTGTTACCAGTGGCTGCTGCCAGTGGCGATAAGTCGTGTCTTACCGGGTTGGAC
TCAAGACGATAGTTACCGGATAAGGCGCAGCGGTCGGGCTGAACGGGGGGTTCGTGCACACAGCCCAGCT
TGGAGCGAACGACCTACACCGAACTGAGATACCTACAGCGTGAGCTATGAGAAAGCGCCACGCTTCCCGA
AGGGAGAAAGGCGGACAGGTATCCGGTAAGCGGCAGGGTCGGAACAGGAGAGCGCACGAGGGAGCTTCCA
GGGGGAAACGCCTGGTATCTTTATAGTCCTGTCGGGTTTCGCCACCTCTGACTTGAGCGTCGATTTTTGT
GATGCTCGTCAGGGGGGCGGAGCCTATGGAAAAACGCCAGCAACGCGGCCTTTTTACGGTTCCTGGCCTT
TTGCTGGCCTTTTGCTCACATGT
Features (pLannotate 1.2.2; 18 found; start..end, strand, type, name):
      1..241     +  promoter       U6 promoter: RNA polymerase III promoter for human U6 snRNA
    289..356     +  misc_RNA       tracrRNA (fragment): trans-activating CRISPR RNA for the Streptococcus pyogenes CRISPR/Cas9 system
    363..406     +  misc_RNA       gRNA scaffold (fragment): guide RNA scaffold for the Streptococcus pyogenes CRISPR/Cas9 system
    453..738     +  enhancer       CMV enhancer: human cytomegalovirus immediate early enhancer; contains an 18-bp deletion relative to the standard CMV enhancer
    740..1017    +  promoter       chicken β-actin promoter: No description available
   1018..1245    +  intron         hybrid intron: hybrid between chicken β-actin (CBA) and minute virus of mice (MMV) introns (Gray et al., 2011)
   1266..1293    +  CDS            3xHA (fragment): three tandem HA epitope tags
   1326..3041    +  CDS            Cas9(N): N-terminal portion of Streptococcus pyogenes Cas9 (Zetsche et al., 2015)
   2928..5426    +  CDS            Cas9(C): C-terminal portion of Streptococcus pyogenes Cas9 (Zetsche et al., 2015)
   5493..5604    +  polyA_signal   bGH poly(A) signal: bovine growth hormone polyadenylation signal
   5709..5849    +  repeat_region  AAV2 ITR: inverted terminal repeat of adeno-associated virus serotype 2 inverted
   5854..5905    -  misc_feature   bom (fragment): basis of mobility region from pBR322
   5924..6379    +  rep_origin     f1 ori (sequence partly withheld): f1 bacteriophage origin of replication; arrow indicates direction of (+) strand synthesis
   6380..6429    -  misc_feature   bom (fragment): basis of mobility region from pBR322
   6531..6566    -  CDS            rop (fragment): Rop protein, which maintains plasmids at low copy number; rop
   6661..6765    +  promoter       AmpR promoter: bla
   6766..7626    +  CDS            AmpR: β-lactamase; bla; confers resistance to ampicillin, carbenicillin, and related antibiotics
   7797..8385    +  rep_origin     ori: high-copy-number ColE1/pMB1/pBR322/pUC origin of replication
