[The description below was written by a language model from this plasmid's Addgene catalogue record and pLannotate feature annotations shown in this document.]
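Description:
px335-sgRNA-EF(Cas9n)-Ssrp1-R is a mammalian expression plasmid of about 8.4 kb, built on the px335 backbone, that delivers both components of a CRISPR nickase system from one vector. It is propagated in E. coli as a high-copy plasmid through a ColE1/pUC-type origin and selected with ampicillin via the β-lactamase gene. A filamentous phage origin (called f1 in one annotation and M13 in the other) is also present. No mammalian selection marker is annotated.

The first expression unit uses the human U6 RNA polymerase III promoter to transcribe a single guide RNA. A 20-nt spacer targeting mouse Ssrp1 was cloned into BbsI sites that were destroyed in the process. The scaffold was changed to the optimized sgRNA(F+E) design, which probably explains why the annotation software recognises it only as tracrRNA and gRNA scaffold fragments.

The second unit places Streptococcus pyogenes Cas9 under a CMV enhancer, chicken β-actin promoter and hybrid intron, terminated by the bGH polyadenylation signal. The Cas9 coding region is annotated as two overlapping N- and C-terminal portions that appear to make up one continuous open reading frame, preceded by a short fragment matching an HA-type epitope tag. The record describes the enzyme as a nickase, but the feature tables do not annotate the inactivating mutation. A single AAV2 ITR lies downstream of the cassette, so the plasmid is not a complete AAV packaging genome.

The two sequence records (depositor and repository-sequenced) differ by one nucleotide in length, arising within the hybrid intron annotation. The "-R" suffix suggests this guide is one of a pair for double nicking, though the record does not state this. The associated study concerns transcriptional bursting in mouse embryonic stem cells.
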