Addgene plasmid #122316: px335-sgRNA-EF(Cas9n)-Ssrp1-R
Purpose: Expresses sgRNA targeting mouse Ssrp1 and Cas9 nickase in mammalian cells
Depositing lab: Hiroshi Ochiai. Depositing organization: Hiroshima University. Publication: Genome-wide kinetic properties of transcriptional bursting in mouse embryonic stem cells. Ochiai H, Hayashi T, Umeda M, Yoshimura M, Harada A, Shimizu Y, Nakano K, Saitoh N, Liu Z, Yamamoto T, Okamura T, Ohkawa Y, Kimura H, Nikaido I. Sci Adv. 2020 Jun 17;6(25):eaaz6699. doi: 10.1126/sciadv.aaz6699. eCollection 2020 Jun. PubMed 32596448.
Backbone
  Vector backbone: px335
  Backbone size w/o insert (bp): 8427
  Total vector size (bp): 8447
  Modifications to backbone: We applied an optimized sgRNA design (sgRNA(F+E)) (Chen et al., Cell, 2013)
  Vector type: Mammalian Expression
Growth in bacteria
  Bacterial resistance: Ampicillin, 100 μg/mL
  Growth temperature: 37°C
  Growth strain: DH5alpha
  Copy number: High Copy
Gene/Insert
  Gene/Insert name: sgRNA for mouse Ssrp1
  gRNA/shRNA sequence: AGAGTCCTCTGAGCTTGGAG
  Species: Synthetic
  Cloning method: Restriction Enzyme; 5′ cloning site BbsI (destroyed during cloning); 3′ cloning site BbsI (destroyed during cloning)
  Sequencing primers: 5′ LKO1_5_primer
Terms and licenses: Academic/Nonprofit Terms; Industry Terms: Not Available to Industry
How to cite: px335-sgRNA-EF(Cas9n)-Ssrp1-R was a gift from Hiroshi Ochiai (Addgene plasmid # 122316 ; http://n2t.net/addgene:122316 ; RRID:Addgene_122316)
